Addgene plasmid #65170: pYTK063
Purpose: Encodes tADH1 as a Type 4b part to be used in the Dueber YTK system
Depositing lab: John Dueber. Depositing organization: University of California, Berkeley. Publication: A Highly Characterized Yeast Toolkit for Modular, Multipart Assembly. Lee ME, DeLoache WC, Cervantes B, Dueber JE. ACS Synth Biol. 2015 Apr 14. 10.1021/sb500366v PubMed 25871405.
Backbone
  Vector backbone: pYTK001
  Vector type: Bacterial Expression
Growth in bacteria
  Bacterial resistance: Chloramphenicol, 25 μg/mL
  Growth temperature: 37°C
  Growth strain: DH10B
  Copy number: High Copy
Gene/Insert
  Gene/Insert name: tADH1
  Species: S. cerevisiae (budding yeast)
  Cloning method: Restriction Enzyme; 5′ cloning site BsmBI (destroyed during cloning); 3′ cloning site BsmBI (destroyed during cloning)
Terms and licenses: Academic/Nonprofit Terms; Industry Terms: Not Available to Industry
Depositor comments: Type 4b parts are terminators used when a type 4a has been included as a coding sequence. For more information, please visit the supplemental information in PMID:25871405.
How to cite: pYTK063 was a gift from John Dueber (Addgene plasmid # 65170 ; http://n2t.net/addgene:65170 ; RRID:Addgene_65170)
