[The description below was written by a language model from this plasmid's Addgene catalogue record and pLannotate feature annotations shown in this document.]
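Description:
pYTK063 is a small (about 1.9 kb) part-storage plasmid from a modular yeast toolkit (YTK) for multipart Golden Gate-style assembly. It is built on the toolkit's part entry vector pYTK001 and is catalogued as a bacterial vector, because it exists only to hold and propagate a single standardized DNA part in E. coli rather than to express anything itself. Replication relies on a high-copy ColE1/pUC-type origin. Selection is by chloramphenicol, conferred by the cat (chloramphenicol acetyltransferase) gene driven by its native promoter and followed by a minimal phage lambda t0 terminator that insulates the marker's transcription from the neighbouring part.

The payload is tADH1, the transcription terminator of the Saccharomyces cerevisiae alcohol dehydrogenase 1 gene, annotated as a roughly 190 bp element. It was inserted into the entry vector through BsmBI sites that were destroyed in the cloning step. The part is formatted as a "Type 4b" element. According to the depositor's notes, Type 4b parts are terminators used when a Type 4a part, a coding sequence occupying the first half of the terminator position, has been included in the assembly. In practice tADH1 would therefore sit downstream of such a part and close the transcription unit. The feature table does not annotate the restriction sites or overhangs flanking the part that define its type, so these details cannot be confirmed from the record. The plasmid carries no yeast origin, yeast marker, promoter or coding sequence of its own. It serves as a donor of the ADH1 terminator when building yeast expression cassettes with other toolkit parts.
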