Features (pLannotate 1.2.2; 5 found; start..end, strand, type, name):
     14..201     +  terminator     ADH1 terminator: S. cerevisiae ADH1; transcription terminator for the S. cerevisiae alcohol dehydrogenase 1 (ADH1) gene
    256..290     -  terminator     lambda t0 terminator: minimal transcription terminator from phage lambda (Scholtissek and Grosse, 1987)
    364..1020    -  CDS            cat: CAT_ECOLX - Experimental evidence at protein level: Swiss-Prot protein existence level 1. This enzyme is an effector of chloramphenicol resistance in bacteria. From Escherichia coli. This protein is used as a marker in many commonly used cloning vectors, such as pACYC184.
   1021..1118    -  promoter       cat promoter: promoter of the E. coli cat gene encoding chloramphenicol acetyltransferase
   1202..1790    +  rep_origin     ori: high-copy-number ColE1/pMB1/pBR322/pUC origin of replication
>Addgene plasmid #65170 | pYTK063 | depositor full sequence | sequence record 110223 | Full Sequence
TCGGTCTCATGGCGCGAATTTCTTATGATTTATGATTTTTATTATTAAATAAGTTATAAAAAAAATAAGT
GTATACAAATTTTAAAGTGACTCTTAGGTTTTAAAACGAAAATTCTTATTCTTGAGTAACTCTTTCCTGT
AGGTCAGGTTGCTTTCTCAGGTATAGCATGAGGTCGCTCTTATTGACCACACCTCTACCGGCATGCCGAG
CAAATGCCTGCAAATCGCTCCCCATTTCGCTGTGAGACCAGACCAATAAAAAACGCCCGGCGGCAACCGA
GCGTTCTGAACAAATCCAGATGGAGTTCTGAGGTCATTACTGGATCTATCAACAGGAGTCCAAGCGAGCT
CGATATCAAATTACGCCCCGCCCTGCCACTCATCGCAGTACTGTTGTAATTCATTAAGCATTCTGCCGAC
ATGGAAGCCATCACAAACGGCATGATGAACCTGAATCGCCAGCGGCATCAGCACCTTGTCGCCTTGCGTA
TAATATTTGCCCATGGTGAAAACGGGGGCGAAGAAGTTGTCCATATTGGCCACGTTTAAATCAAAACTGG
TGAAACTCACCCAGGGATTGGCTGAAACGAAAAACATATTCTCAATAAACCCTTTAGGGAAATAGGCCAG
GTTTTCACCGTAACACGCCACATCTTGCGAATATATGTGTAGAAACTGCCGGAAATCGTCGTGGTATTCA
CTCCAGAGCGATGAAAACGTTTCAGTTTGCTCATGGAAAACGGTGTAACAAGGGTGAACACTATCCCATA
TCACCAGCTCACCGTCTTTCATTGCCATACGAAATTCCGGATGAGCATTCATCAGGCGGGCAAGAATGTG
AATAAAGGCCGGATAAAACTTGTGCTTATTTTTCTTTACGGTCTTTAAAAAGGCCGTAATATCCAGCTGA
ACGGTCTGGTTATAGGTACATTGAGCAACTGACTGAAATGCCTCAAAATGTTCTTTACGATGCCATTGGG
ATATATCAACGGTGGTATATCCAGTGATTTTTTTCTCCATTTTAGCTTCCTTAGCTCCTGAAAATCTCGA
TAACTCAAAAAATACGCCCGGTAGTGATCTTATTTCATTATGGTGAAAGTTGGAACCTCTTACGTGCCCG
ATCAATCATGACCAAAATCCCTTAACGTGAGTTTTCGTTCCACTGAGCGTCAGACCCCGTAGAAAAGATC
AAAGGATCTTCTTGAGATCCTTTTTTTCTGCGCGTAATCTGCTGCTTGCAAACAAAAAAACCACCGCTAC
CAGCGGTGGTTTGTTTGCCGGATCAAGAGCTACCAACTCTTTTTCCGAAGGTAACTGGCTTCAGCAGAGC
GCAGATACCAAATACTGTTCTTCTAGTGTAGCCGTAGTTAGGCCACCACTTCAAGAACTCTGTAGCACCG
CCTACATACCTCGCTCTGCTAATCCTGTTACCAGTGGCTGCTGCCAGTGGCGATAAGTCGTGTCTTACCG
GGTTGGACTCAAGACGATAGTTACCGGATAAGGCGCAGCGGTCGGGCTGAACGGGGGGTTCGTGCACACA
GCCCAGCTTGGAGCGAACGACCTACACCGAACTGAGATACCTACAGCGTGAGCTATGAGAAAGCGCCACG
CTTCCCGAAGGGAGAAAGGCGGACAGGTATCCGGTAAGCGGCAGGGTCGGAACAGGAGAGCGCACGAGGG
AGCTTCCAGGGGGAAACGCCTGGTATCTTTATAGTCCTGTCGGGTTTCGCCACCTCTGACTTGAGCGTCG
ATTTTTGTGATGCTCGTCAGGGGGGCGGAGCCTATGGAAAAACGCCAGCAACGCGGCCTTTTTACGGTTC
CTGGCCTTTTGCTGGCCTTTTGCTCACATGTTCTTTCCTGCGTTATCCCCTGATTCTGTGGATAACCGTA
G
