>Addgene plasmid #65170 | pYTK063 | addgene partial sequence | sequence record 112732 | CAT-F 5'-GTTTGTGATGGCTTCCATGTC-3'
GATGAGTGGCAGGGCGGGGCGTAATTTGATATCGAGCTCGCTTGGACTCCTGTTGATAGATCCAGTAATG
ACCTCAGAACTCCATCTGGATTTGTTCAGAACGCTCGGTTGCCGCCGGGCGTTTTTTATTGGTCTGGTCT
CACAGCGAAATGGGGAGCGATTTGCAGGCATTTGCTCGGCATGCCGGTAGAGGTGTGGTCAATAAGAGCG
ACCTCATGCTATACCTGAGAAAGCAACCTGACCTACAGGAAAGAGTTACTCAAGAATAAGAATTTTCGTT
TTAAAACCTAAGAGTCACTTTAAAATTTGTATACACTTATTTTTTTTATAACTTATTTAATAATAAAAAT
CATAAATCATAAGAAATTCGCGCCATGAGACCGACTACGGTTATCCACAGAATCAGGGGATAACGCAGGA
AAGAACATGTGAGCAAAAGGCCAGCAAAAGGCCAGGAACCGTAAAAAGGCCGCGTTGCTGGCGTTTTTCC
ATAGGCTCCGCCCCCCTGACGAGCATCACAAAAATCGACGCTCAAGTCAGAGGTGGCGAAACCCGACAGG
ACTATAAAGATACCAGGCGTTTCCCCCTGGAAGCTCCCTCGTGCGCTCTCCTGTTCCGACCCTGCCGCTT
ACCGGATACCTGTCCGCCTTTCTCCCTTCGGGAAGCGTGGCGCTTTCTCATAGCTCACGCTGTAGGTATC
TCAGTTCGGTGTAGGTCGTTCGCTCCAAGCTGGGCTGTGTGCACGAACCCCCCGTTCAGCCCGACCGCTG
CGCCTTATCCGGTAACTATCGTCTTGAGTCCAACCCGGTAAGACACGACTTATCGCCACTGGCAGCAGCC
ACTGGTAACAGGATTAGCAGAGCGAGGTATGTAGGCGGTGCTACAGA
