>Addgene plasmid #65170 | pYTK063 | addgene partial sequence | sequence record 220941 | pRS414-R 5'-CACCTCTGACTTGAGCGTCG-3'
TATGGAAAACGCCAGCAACGCGGCCTTTTTACGGTTCCTGGCCTTTTGCTGGCCTTTTGCTCACATGTTC
TTTCCTGCGTTATCCCCTGATTCTGTGGATAACCGTAGTCGGTCTCATGGCGCGAATTTCTTATGATTTA
TGATTTTTATTATTAAATAAGTTATAAAAAAAATAAGTGTATACAAATTTTAAAGTGACTCTTAGGTTTT
AAAACGAAAATTCTTATTCTTGAGTAACTCTTTCCTGTAGGTCAGGTTGCTTTCTCAGGTATAGCATGAG
GTCGCTCTTATTGACCACACCTCTACCGGCATGCCGAGCAAATGCCTGCAAATCGCTCCCCATTTCGCTG
TGAGACCAGACCAATAAAAAACGCCCGGCGGCAACCGAGCGTTCTGAACAAATCCAGATGGAGTTCTGAG
GTCATTACTGGATCTATCAACAGGAGTCCAAGCGAGCTCGATATCAAATTACGCCCCGCCCTGCCACTCA
TCGCAGTACTGTTGTAATTCATTAAGCATTCTGCCGACATGGAAGCCATCACAAACGGCATGATGAACCT
GAATCGCCAGCGGCATCAGCACCTTGTCGCCTTGCGTATAATATTTGCCCATGGTGAAAACGGGGGCGAA
GAAGTTGTCCATATTGGCCACGTTTAAATCAAAACTGGTGAAACTCACCCAGGGATTGGCTGAAACGAAA
AACATATTCTCAATAAACCCTTTAGGGAAATAGGCCAGGTTTTCACCGTAACACGCCACATCTTGCGAAT
ATATGTGTAGAAACTGCCGGAAATCGTCGTGGTATTCACTCCAGAGCGATGAAAACGTTTCAGTTTGCTC
ATGGAAAACGGTGTAACAAGGGTGAACACTAT
